>Addgene plasmid #12960 | pGEX-2T-RhoA-T19N | addgene full sequence | sequence record 189822 | Addgene NGS Result
CGAGCGCAGCGAGTCAGTGAGCGAGGAAGCGGAAGAGCGCCTGATGCGGTATTTTCTCCTTACGCATCTG
TGCGGTATTTCACACCGCATAAATTCCGACACCATCGAATGGCGCAAAACCTTTCGCGGTATGGCATGAT
AGCGCCCGGAAGAGAGTCAATTCAGGGTGGTGAATGTGAAACCAGTAACGTTATACGATGTCGCAGAGTA
TGCCGGTGTCTCTTATCAGACCGTTTCCCGCGTGGTGAACCAGGCCAGCCACGTTTCTGCGAAAACGCGG
GAAAAAGTGGAAGCGGCGATGGCGGAGCTGAATTACATTCCCAACCGCGTGGCACAACAACTGGCGGGCA
AACAGTCGTTGCTGATTGGCGTTGCCACCTCCAGTCTGGCCCTGCACGCGCCGTCGCAAATTGTCGCGGC
GATTAAATCTCGCGCCGATCAACTGGGTGCCAGCGTGGTGGTGTCGATGGTAGAACGAAGCGGCGTCGAA
GCCTGTAAAGCGGCGGTGCACAATCTTCTCGCGCAACGCGTCAGTGGGCTGATCATTAACTATCCGCTGG
ATGACCAGGATGCCATTGCTGTGGAAGCTGCCTGCACTAATGTTCCGGCGTTATTTCTTGATGTCTCTGA
CCAGACACCCATCAACAGTATTATTTTCTCCCATGAAGACGGTACGCGACTGGGCGTGGAGCATCTGGTC
GCATTGGGTCACCAGCAAATCGCGCTGTTAGCGGGCCCATTAAGTTCTGTCTCGGCGCGTCTGCGTCTGG
CTGGCTGGCATAAATATCTCACTCGCAATCAAATTCAGCCGATAGCGGAACGGGAAGGCGACTGGAGTGC
CATGTCCGGTTTTCAACAAACCATGCAAATGCTGAATGAGGGCATCGTTCCCACTGCGATGCTGGTTGCC
AACGATCAGATGGCGCTGGGCGCAATGCGCGCCATTACCGAGTCCGGGCTGCGCGTTGGTGCGGATATCT
CGGTAGTGGGATACGACGATACCGAAGACAGCTCATGTTATATCCCGCCGTTAACCACCATCAAACAGGA
TTTTCGCCTGCTGGGGCAAACCAGCGTGGACCGCTTGCTGCAACTCTCTCAGGGCCAGGCGGTGAAGGGC
AATCAGCTGTTGCCCGTCTCACTGGTGAAAAGAAAAACCACCCTGGCGCCCAATACGCAAACCGCCTCTC
CCCGCGCGTTGGCCGATTCATTAATGCAGCTGGCACGACAGGTTTCCCGACTGGAAAGCGGGCAGTGAGC
GCAACGCAATTAATGTAAGTTAGCTCACTCATTAGGCACCCCAGGCTTTACACTTTATGCTTCCGGCTCG
TATGTTGTGTGGAATTGTGAGCGGATAACAATTTCACACAGGAAACAGCTATGACCATGATTACGGATTC
ACTGGCCGTCGTTTTACAACGTCGTGACTGGGAAAACCCTGGCGTTACCCAACTTAATCGCCTTGCAGCA
CATCCCCCTTTCGCCAGCTGGCGTAATAGCGAAGAGGCCCGCACCGATCGCCCTTCCCAACAGTTGCGCA
GCCTGAATGGCGAATGGCGCTTTGCCTGGTTTCCGGCACCAGAAGCGGTGCCGGAAAGCTGGCTGGAGTG
CGATCTTCCTGAGGCCGATACTGTCGTCGTCCCCTCAAACTGGCAGATGCACGGTTACGATGCGCCCATC
TACACCAACGTGACCTATCCCATTACGGTCAATCCGCCGTTTGTTCCCACGGAGAATCCGACGGGTTGTT
ACTCGCTCACATTTAATGTTGATGAAAGCTGGCTACAGGAAGGCCAGACGCGAATTATTTTTGATGGCGT
TGGAATTAGCTTATCGACTGCACGGTGCACCAATGCTTCTGGCGTCAGGCAGCCATCGGAAGCTGTGGTA
TGGCTGTGCAGGTCGTAAATCACTGCATAATTCGTGTCGCTCAAGGCGCACTCCCGTTCTGGATAATGTT
TTTTGCGCCGACATCATAACGGTTCTGGCAAATATTCTGAAATGAGCTGTTGACAATTAATCATCGGCTC
GTATAATGTGTGGAATTGTGAGCGGATAACAATTTCACACAGGAAACAGTATTCATGTCCCCTATACTAG
GTTATTGGAAAATTAAGGGCCTTGTGCAACCCACTCGACTTCTTTTGGAATATCTTGAAGAAAAATATGA
AGAGCATTTGTATGAGCGCGATGAAGGTGATAAATGGCGAAACAAAAAGTTTGAATTGGGTTTGGAGTTT
CCCAATCTTCCTTATTATATTGATGGTGATGTTAAATTAACACAGTCTATGGCCATCATACGTTATATAG
CTGACAAGCACAACATGTTGGGTGGTTGTCCAAAAGAGCGTGCAGAGATTTCAATGCTTGAAGGAGCGGT
TTTGGATATTAGATACGGTGTTTCGAGAATTGCATATAGTAAAGACTTTGAAACTCTCAAAGTTGATTTT
CTTAGCAAGCTACCTGAAATGCTGAAAATGTTCGAAGATCGTTTATGTCATAAAACATATTTAAATGGTG
ATCATGTAACCCATCCTGACTTCATGTTGTATGACGCTCTTGATGTTGTTTTATACATGGACCCAATGTG
CCTGGATGCGTTCCCAAAATTAGTTTGTTTTAAAAAACGTATTGAAGCTATCCCACAAATTGATAAGTAC
TTGAAATCCAGCAAGTATATAGCATGGCCTTTGCAGGGCTGGCAAGCCACGTTTGGTGGTGGCGACCATC
CTCCAAAATCGGATCTGGTTCCGCGTGGATCCATGGCTGCCATCCGGAAGAAACTGGTGATTGTTGGTGA
TGGAGCCTGTGGAAAGAACTGCTTGCTCATAGTCTTCAGCAAGGACCAGTTCCCAGAGGTGTATGTGCCC
ACAGTGTTTGAGAACTATGTGGCAGATATCGAGGTGGATGGAAAGCAGGTAGAGTTGGCTTTGTGGGACA
CAGCTGGGCAGGAAGATTATGATCGCCTGAGGCCCCTCTCCTACCCAGATACCGATGTTATACTGATGTG
TTTTTCCATCGACAGCCCTGATAGTTTAGAAAACATCCCAGAAAAGTGGACCCCAGAAGTCAAGCATTTC
TGTCCCAACGTGCCCATCATCCTGGTTGGGAATAAGAAGGATCTTCGGAATGATGAGCACACAAGGCGGG
AGCTAGCCAAGATGAAGCAGGAGCCGGTGAAACCTGAAGAAGGCAGAGATATGGCAAACAGGATTGGCGC
TTTTGGGTACATGGAGTGTTCAGCAAAGACCAAAGATGGAGTGAGAGAGGTTTTTGAAATGGCTACGAGA
GCTGCTCTGCAAGCTAGACGTGGGAAGAAAAAATCTGGTTGCCTTGTCTTGTGAGGATCCCCGAATTCCC
GGGTCGACTCGAGCGGCCGCATCGTGACTGACTGACGATCTGCCTCGCGCGTTTCGGTGATGACGGTGAA
AACCTCTGACACATGCAGCTCCCGGAGACGGTCACAGCTTGTCTGTAAGCGGATGCCGGGAGCAGACAAG
CCCGTCAGGGCGCGTCAGCGGGTGTTGGCGGGTGTCGGGGCGCAGCCATGACCCAGTCACGTAGCGATAG
CGGAGTGTATAATTCTTGAAGACGAAAGGGCCTCGTGATACGCCTATTTTTATAGGTTAATGTCATGATA
ATAATGGTTTCTTAGACGTCAGGTGGCACTTTTCGGGGAAATGTGCGCGGAACCCCTATTTGTTTATTTT
TCTAAATACATTCAAATATGTATCCGCTCATGAGACAATAACCCTGATAAATGCTTCAATAATATTGAAA
AAGGAAGAGTATGAGTATTCAACATTTCCGTGTCGCCCTTATTCCCTTTTTTGCGGCATTTTGCCTTCCT
GTTTTTGCTCACCCAGAAACGCTGGTGAAAGTAAAAGATGCTGAAGATCAGTTGGGTGCACGAGTGGGTT
ACATCGAACTGGATCTCAACAGCGGTAAGATCCTTGAGAGTTTTCGCCCCGAAGAACGTTTTCCAATGAT
GAGCACTTTTAAAGTTCTGCTATGTGGCGCGGTATTATCCCGTGTTGACGCCGGGCAAGAGCAACTCGGT
CGCCGCATACACTATTCTCAGAATGACTTGGTTGAGTACTCACCAGTCACAGAAAAGCATCTTACGGATG
GCATGACAGTAAGAGAATTATGCAGTGCTGCCATAACCATGAGTGATAACACTGCGGCCAACTTACTTCT
GACAACGATCGGAGGACCGAAGGAGCTAACCGCTTTTTTGCACAACATGGGGGATCATGTAACTCGCCTT
GATCGTTGGGAACCGGAGCTGAATGAAGCCATACCAAACGACGAGCGTGACACCACGATGCCTGCAGCAA
TGGCAACAACGTTGCGCAAACTATTAACTGGCGAACTACTTACTCTAGCTTCCCGGCAACAATTAATAGA
CTGGATGGAGGCGGATAAAGTTGCAGGACCACTTCTGCGCTCGGCCCTTCCGGCTGGCTGGTTTATTGCT
GATAAATCTGGAGCCGGTGAGCGTGGGTCTCGCGGTATCATTGCAGCACTGGGGCCAGATGGTAAGCCCT
CCCGTATCGTAGTTATCTACACGACGGGGAGTCAGGCAACTATGGATGAACGAAATAGACAGATCGCTGA
GATAGGTGCCTCACTGATTAAGCATTGGTAACTGTCAGACCAAGTTTACTCATATATACTTTAGATTGAT
TTAAAACTTCATTTTTAATTTAAAAGGATCTAGGTGAAGATCCTTTTTGATAATCTCATGACCAAAATCC
CTTAACGTGAGTTTTCGTTCCACTGAGCGTCAGACCCCGTAGAAAAGATCAAAGGATCTTCTTGAGATCC
TTTTTTTCTGCGCGTAATCTGCTGCTTGCAAACAAAAAAACCACCGCTACCAGCGGTGGTTTGTTTGCCG
GATCAAGAGCTACCAACTCTTTTTCCGAAGGTAACTGGCTTCAGCAGAGCGCAGATACCAAATACTGTCC
TTCTAGTGTAGCCGTAGTTAGGCCACCACTTCAAGAACTCTGTAGCACCGCCTACATACCTCGCTCTGCT
AATCCTGTTACCAGTGGCTGCTGCCAGTGGCGATAAGTCGTGTCTTACCGGGTTGGACTCAAGACGATAG
TTACCGGATAAGGCGCAGCGGTCGGGCTGAACGGGGGGTTCGTGCACACAGCCCAGCTTGGAGCGAACGA
CCTACACCGAACTGAGATACCTACAGCGTGAGCTATGAGAAAGCGCCACGCTTCCCGAAGGGAGAAAGGC
GGACAGGTATCCGGTAAGCGGCAGGGTCGGAACAGGAGAGCGCACGAGGGAGCTTCCAGGGGGAAACGCC
TGGTATCTTTATAGTCCTGTCGGGTTTCGCCACCTCTGACTTGAGCGTCGATTTTTGTGATGCTCGTCAG
GGGGGCGGAGCCTATGGAAAAACGCCAGCAACGCGGCCTTTTTACGGTTCCTGGCCTTTTGCTGGCCTTT
TGCTCACATGTTCTTTCCTGCGTTATCCCCTGATTCTGTGGATAACCGTATTACCGCCTTTGAGTGAGCT
GATACCGCTCGCCGCAGCCGAACGAC
Features (pLannotate 1.2.2; 18 found; start..end, strand, type, name):
      1..35      +  rep_origin     RSF ori (fragment): Plasmids containing the RSF 1030 origin of replication can be propagated in E. coli cells that contain additional plasmids with compatible origins.
     40..91      -  misc_feature   bom (fragment): basis of mobility region from pBR322
     98..175     +  promoter       lacI promoter: lacI
    176..1258    +  CDS            lacI: lac repressor; lacI; The lac repressor binds to the lac operator to inhibit transcription in E. coli. This inhibition can be relieved by adding lactose or isopropyl-β-D-thiogalactopyranoside (IPTG).
   1271..1292    +  protein_bind   CAP binding site: CAP binding activates transcription in the presence of cAMP. E. coli catabolite activator protein
   1307..1337    +  promoter       lac promoter: promoter for the E. coli lac operon
   1345..1361    +  protein_bind   lac operator: The lac repressor binds to the lac operator to inhibit transcription in E. coli. This inhibition can be relieved by adding lactose or isopropyl-β-D-thiogalactopyranoside (IPTG). lac repressor encoded by lacI
   1381..1554    +  CDS            lacZα: LacZα fragment of β-galactosidase; lacZ fragment
   1818..1934    -  CDS            yciV (fragment): RNAAM_ECOLI - Also known as trpH From Escherichia coli (strain K12).
   2010..2038    +  promoter       tac promoter: strong E. coli promoter; hybrid between the trp and lac UV5 promoters
   2046..2062    +  protein_bind   lac operator: The lac repressor binds to the lac operator to inhibit transcription in E. coli. This inhibition can be relieved by adding lactose or isopropyl-β-D-thiogalactopyranoside (IPTG). lac repressor encoded by lacI
   2085..2738    +  CDS            GST26_SCHJA: Experimental evidence at protein level: Swiss-Prot protein existence level 1. GST isoenzymes appear to play a central role in the parasite detoxification system. Other functions are also suspected including a role in increasing the solubility of haematin in the parasite gut. From Schistosoma japonicum (Blood fluke).
   2763..3344    +  CDS            RhoA (T19N): dominant negative mutant of human Rho family small GTPase RhoA
   3400..3439    +  CDS            rop (fragment): Rop protein, which maintains plasmids at low copy number; rop
   3541..3581    +  misc_feature   bom (fragment): basis of mobility region from pBR322
   3686..3790    +  promoter       AmpR promoter: bla
   3791..4651    +  CDS            AmpR: β-lactamase; bla; confers resistance to ampicillin, carbenicillin, and related antibiotics
   4822..5410    +  rep_origin     ori: high-copy-number ColE1/pMB1/pBR322/pUC origin of replication
