[The description below was written by a language model from this plasmid's Addgene catalogue record and pLannotate feature annotations shown in this document.]
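Description:
pGEX-2T-RhoA-T19N is a bacterial expression plasmid built on the pGEX-2T backbone for producing a glutathione S-transferase fusion of human RhoA carrying the T19N substitution, the classic dominant-negative form of this Rho-family small GTPase. The sequenced plasmid is about 5.6 kb. It is maintained in E. coli through a high-copy ColE1/pMB1-type origin and selected with ampicillin via the β-lactamase (AmpR) gene and its own promoter. Short annotated fragments of rop, bom and an RSF-type origin appear to be pBR322-derived backbone remnants or partial matches rather than functional elements.

The 582 bp RhoA(T19N) coding sequence was inserted between the BamHI and EcoRI sites, both preserved, directly downstream of the Schistosoma japonicum GST open reading frame, giving an N-terminal GST tag supplied by the backbone. Transcription of the fusion is driven by the strong hybrid tac promoter, which is followed by a lac operator. The plasmid also carries lacI with its promoter, so the lac repressor keeps expression off until it is relieved by IPTG, independent of the host strain's repressor level. A lac promoter/operator and lacZα segment next to lacI is a standard part of the pGEX backbone and plays no role in expressing the insert.

The GST moiety allows affinity capture of the fusion on glutathione resin. Such a construct is typically used to prepare recombinant inactive RhoA for in vitro biochemical work, such as binding or pull-down assays with Rho regulators and effectors, or as a negative comparison to wild-type or activated RhoA proteins, although the record does not state a specific application.
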