Addgene plasmid #12960: pGEX-2T-RhoA-T19N
Depositing lab: Gary Bokoch. Depositing organization: Scripps California (The Scripps Research Institute).
Backbone
  Vector backbone: pGEX-2T
  Backbone size w/o insert (bp): 4900
  Vector type: Bacterial Expression
Growth in bacteria
  Bacterial resistance: Ampicillin, 100 μg/mL
  Growth temperature: 37°C
  Growth strain: DH5alpha
  Copy number: High Copy
Gene/Insert
  Gene/Insert name: RhoA DN (alt name: RhoA)
  Species: H. sapiens (human)
  Insert size (bp): 582
  Mutation: T19N Dominant negative
  GenBank ID: L25080
  Entrez Gene: RHOA (a.k.a. ARH12, ARHA, EDFAOB, RHO12, RHOH12)
  Tag / fusion protein: GST (N terminal on backbone)
  Cloning method: Restriction Enzyme; 5′ cloning site BamHI (not destroyed); 3′ cloning site EcoRI (not destroyed)
  Sequencing primers: 5′ pGEX 5'; 3′ pGEX 3'
Resource information
  A portion of this plasmid was derived from a plasmid made by: A. Ridley
Terms and licenses: Academic/Nonprofit Terms; Industry Terms: Not Available to Industry
How to cite: pGEX-2T-RhoA-T19N was a gift from Gary Bokoch (Addgene plasmid # 12960 ; http://n2t.net/addgene:12960 ; RRID:Addgene_12960)
